Addgene plasmid #130160: pRDAX-419 FLAG UnaG[1] Stuffer/InteinC UnaG[2]
Purpose: PPI (BiFC/TriFC) assay vector
Depositing lab: Gary Lewin. Depositing organization: Max-Delbrueck-Centrum fuer Molekulare Medizin (MDC).
Backbone
  Vector backbone: pEGFP-N1 U55762 Clontech
  Vector type: Mammalian Expression
Growth in bacteria
  Bacterial resistance: Kanamycin, 50 μg/mL
  Growth temperature: 37°C
  Growth strain: DH5alpha
  Copy number: High Copy
Gene/Insert
  Gene/Insert name: UnaG
  Species: M. musculus (mouse)
  Cloning method: Restriction Enzyme; 5′ cloning site unknown (unknown if destroyed); 3′ cloning site unknown (unknown if destroyed)
Terms and licenses: Academic/Nonprofit Terms; Industry Terms: Not Available to Industry
How to cite: pRDAX-419 FLAG UnaG[1] Stuffer/InteinC UnaG[2] was a gift from Gary Lewin (Addgene plasmid # 130160 ; http://n2t.net/addgene:130160 ; RRID:Addgene_130160)
