[The description below was written by a language model from this plasmid's Addgene catalogue record and pLannotate feature annotations shown in this document.]
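Description:
pRDAX-419 FLAG UnaG[1] Stuffer/InteinC UnaG[2] is a mammalian expression plasmid built on the pEGFP-N1 backbone and deposited as a vector for protein–protein interaction assays based on bimolecular or trimolecular fluorescence complementation (BiFC/TriFC). It is maintained in E. coli at high copy through a ColE1/pUC-type origin. Selection uses the Tn5 NeoR/KanR gene, which is driven by a tandem bacterial (bla) and SV40 early promoter arrangement. The same marker therefore gives kanamycin resistance in bacteria and G418 resistance in transfected mammalian cells, and it is terminated by the HSV TK polyadenylation signal. An f1 origin is also present.

The expression cassette is driven by the CMV immediate-early enhancer and promoter and ends with the SV40 poly(A) signal. The name indicates two fragments of a split UnaG, a FLAG tag, a replaceable stuffer into which a protein of interest would presumably be cloned, and a C-terminal split-intein segment.

The automated annotation of the 5,225-nt depositor sequence does not match this description closely. It detects no UnaG. Instead it labels several stretches of the open reading frame as EGFP-derived fragments, which flank a region matching the Synechocystis DnaE protein, the source of a well-known split intein, although the hit is labelled dnaE-N rather than the C-terminal part. These are followed by a FLAG epitope and a short SV40 large T antigen fragment whose role is not stated. The catalogue lists the insert species as mouse, which the record does not explain. Because of these discrepancies, and because the cloning sites are recorded as unknown, the exact order and identity of the coding modules should be checked against the sequence itself.
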