Features (pLannotate 1.2.2; 18 found; start..end, strand, type, name):
     61..364     +  enhancer       CMV enhancer: human cytomegalovirus immediate early enhancer
    365..568     +  promoter       CMV promoter: human cytomegalovirus (CMV) immediate early promoter
    591..634     +  misc_feature   MCS (fragment): multiple cloning site
    629..1105    +  CDS            cEGFP (fragment): cEGFP is a basic (constitutively fluorescent) green fluorescent protein published in 2008, derived from Aequorea victoria.
   1118..1189    +  CDS            cEGFP (fragment): cEGFP is a basic (constitutively fluorescent) green fluorescent protein published in 2008, derived from Aequorea victoria.
   1187..1606    +  CDS            dnaE-N (fragment): DPO3A_SYNY3 - Experimental evidence at protein level: Swiss-Prot protein existence level 1. DNA polymerase III is a complex, multichain enzyme responsible for most of the replicative synthesis in bacteria. This DNA polymerase also exhibits 3' to 5' exonuclease activity. The alpha chain is the DNA polymerase (By similarity). From Synechocystis sp. (strain PCC 6803 / Kazusa).
   1574..1864    +  CDS            cEGFP (fragment): cEGFP is a basic (constitutively fluorescent) green fluorescent protein published in 2008, derived from Aequorea victoria.
   1865..1888    +  CDS            FLAG: FLAG® epitope tag, followed by an enterokinase cleavage site
   1907..1990    +  CDS            large T antigen (fragment): large T antigen from SV40 (simian virus 40)
   2013..2134    +  polyA_signal   SV40 poly(A) signal: SV40 polyadenylation signal
   2168..2596    -  rep_origin     f1 ori (sequence partly withheld): f1 bacteriophage origin of replication; arrow indicates direction of (+) strand synthesis
   2623..2727    +  promoter       AmpR promoter: bla
   2729..3086    +  promoter       SV40 promoter: SV40 enhancer and early promoter
   3121..3915    +  CDS            NeoR/KanR: aminoglycoside phosphotransferase from Tn5; aph(3')-II (or nptII); confers resistance to neomycin, kanamycin, and G418 (Geneticin®)
   3936..4088    +  CDS            ble (fragment): BLE_KLEPN - Experimental evidence at protein level: Swiss-Prot protein existence level 1. Binding protein with a strong affinity to the bleomycin family of antibiotics. Binds to CL990; an antimitotic-antibiotic compound. From Klebsiella pneumoniae.
   4147..4194    +  polyA_signal   HSV TK poly(A) signal: herpes simplex virus thymidine kinase polyadenylation signal (Cole and Stacy, 1985)
   4285..4301    -  polyA_signal   bGH poly(A) signal (fragment): bovine growth hormone polyadenylation signal
   4523..5111    +  rep_origin     ori: high-copy-number ColE1/pMB1/pBR322/pUC origin of replication
>Addgene plasmid #130160 | pRDAX-419 FLAG UnaG[1] Stuffer/InteinC UnaG[2] | depositor full sequence | sequence record 249538 | Full Sequence
TAGTTATTAATAGTAATCAATTACGGGGTCATTAGTTCATAGCCCATATATGGAGTTCCGCGTTACATAA
CTTACGGTAAATGGCCCGCCTGGCTGACCGCCCAACGACCCCCGCCCATTGACGTCAATAATGACGTATG
TTCCCATAGTAACGCCAATAGGGACTTTCCATTGACGTCAATGGGTGGAGTATTTACGGTAAACTGCCCA
CTTGGCAGTACATCAAGTGTATCATATGCCAAGTACGCCCCCTATTGACGTCAATGACGGTAAATGGCCC
GCCTGGCATTATGCCCAGTACATGACCTTATGGGACTTTCCTACTTGGCAGTACATCTACGTATTAGTCA
TCGCTATTACCATGGTGATGCGGTTTTGGCAGTACATCAATGGGCGTGGATAGCGGTTTGACTCACGGGG
ATTTCCAAGTCTCCACCCCATTGACGTCAATGGGAGTTTGTTTTGGCACCAAAATCAACGGGACTTTCCA
AAATGTCGTAACAACTCCGCCCCATTGACGCAAATGGGCGGTAGGCGTGTACGGTGGGAGGTCTATATAA
GCAGAGCTGGTTTAGTGAACCGTCAGATCCGCTAGCGCTACCGGACTCAGATCTCGAGCTCAAGCTTCGA
ATTCGCCACCATGGACTACAAAGACGATGACGATAAAGGAAGTGTGTCAAAGGGAGAAGAGTTGTTTACC
GGTGTTGTTCCCATACTGGTGGAACTGGATGGTGACGTCAATGGACACAAGTTTAGCGTTTCTGGCGAAG
GAGAAGGCGATGCTACCTATGGCAAACTGACCCTCAAACTGATCTGTACGACTGGAAAGTTGCCTGTACC
TTGGCCAACACTGGTCACAACCTTGGGCTATGGGCTGCAATGCTTTGCCCGTTATCCTGATCACATGAAG
CAACATGACTTCTTTAAGTCTGCTATGCCAGAGGGATATGTGCAGGAACGGACTATCTTCTTCAAGGACG
ACGGCAACTACAAGACGAGAGCTGAGGTGAAATTTGAGGGTGACACACTGGTGAATCGCATAGAGCTGAA
AGGCATCGACTTCAAAGAAGATGGGAATATTCTCGGGCATAAACTCGAGTACAACTACAATTCCCACAAC
GTGTACATCACTGCCGATAAGCAGAAGAATGGGATTAAGGCGAACTTCAAGATCCGACACAACATCGAGT
CTTGTCTGTCCTATGAGACTGAGATCCTGACAGTTGAGTATGGTCTGCTTCCCATAGGCAAGATCGTGGA
GAAAAGGATCGAATGTACCGTGTACTCAGTCGACAATAACGGCAACATCTACACTCAACCTGTTGCACAG
TGGCATGATAGAGGAGAACAGGAAGTGTTCGAGTACTGCTTGGAGGATGGGAGTCTGATACGAGCCACGA
AAGACCACAAGTTCATGACCGTAGATGGACAGATGCTGCCAATTGACGAGATCTTTGAGCGGGAATTGGA
CCTGATGAGGGTGGATAATCTTCCGAACATCAAGATTGCTACACGCAAGTATCTCGGGAAACAGAACGTC
TACGACATTGGTGTGGAACGTGACCACAACTTTGCGCTCAAGAATGGCTTCATTGCCAGCAATTGCGATA
AGCAGAAGAATGGGATTAAGGCGAACTTCAAGATCCGACACAACATCGAGGATGGTGGGGTCCAGCTTGC
CGACCATTATCAGCAGAACACACCCATTGGGGATGGACCAGTCCTGTTGCCGGATAACCACTACCTCAGT
TACCAGAGCAAACTGTCCAAAGATCCCAATGAGAAGAGGGACCATATGGTACTGCTCGAATTCGTGACTG
CAGCAGGCATTACCCTTGGGATGGATGAACTTTATAAGACTGGTGATTACAAGGATGACGATGACAAGTA
AGCGGCCGCGACTCTAGATCATAATCAGCCATACCACATTTGTAGAGGTTTTACTTGCTTTAAAAAACCT
CCCACACCTCCCCCTGAACCTGAAACATAAAATGAATGCAATTGTTGTTGTTAACTTGTTTATTGCAGCT
TATAATGGTTACAAATAAAGCAATAGCATCACAAATTTCACAAATAAAGCATTTTTTTCACTGCATTCTA
GTTGTGGTTTGTCCAAACTCATCAATGTATCTTAAGGCGTAAATTGTAAGCGTTAATATTTTGTTAAAAT
TCGCGTTAAATTTTTGTTAAATCAGCTCATTTTTTAACCAATAGGCCGAAATCGGCAAAATCCCTTATAA
ATCAAAAGAATAGACCGAGATAGGGT
[37 nt withheld, positions 2267-2303]
AAAGAACGTGGACTCCAACGTCAAAGG
[49 nt withheld, positions 2331-2379]
T
[91 nt withheld, positions 2381-2471]
G
[124 nt withheld, positions 2473-2596]
CAGGTGGCACTTTTCGGGGAAATGTGCGCGGAACCCCTATTTGTTTATTTTTCTAAATACATTCAAATAT
GTATCCGCTCATGAGACAATAACCCTGATAAATGCTTCAATAATATTGAAAAAGGAAGAGTCCTGAGGCG
GAAAGAACCAGCTGTGGAATGTGTGTCAGTTAGGGTGTGGAAAGTCCCCAGGCTCCCCAGCAGGCAGAAG
TATGCAAAGCATGCATCTCAATTAGTCAGCAACCAGGTGTGGAAAGTCCCCAGGCTCCCCAGCAGGCAGA
AGTATGCAAAGCATGCATCTCAATTAGTCAGCAACCATAGTCCCGCCCCTAACTCCGCCCATCCCGCCCC
TAACTCCGCCCAGTTCCGCCCATTCTCCGCCCCATGGCTGACTAATTTTTTTTATTTATGCAGAGGCCGA
GGCCGCCTCGGCCTCTGAGCTATTCCAGAAGTAGTGAGGAGGCTTTTTTGGAGGCCTAGGCTTTTGCAAA
GATCGATCAAGAGACAGGATGAGGATCGTTTCGCATGATTGAACAAGATGGATTGCACGCAGGTTCTCCG
GCCGCTTGGGTGGAGAGGCTATTCGGCTATGACTGGGCACAACAGACAATCGGCTGCTCTGATGCCGCCG
TGTTCCGGCTGTCAGCGCAGGGGCGCCCGGTTCTTTTTGTCAAGACCGACCTGTCCGGTGCCCTGAATGA
ACTGCAAGACGAGGCAGCGCGGCTATCGTGGCTGGCCACGACGGGCGTTCCTTGCGCAGCTGTGCTCGAC
GTTGTCACTGAAGCGGGAAGGGACTGGCTGCTATTGGGCGAAGTGCCGGGGCAGGATCTCCTGTCATCTC
ACCTTGCTCCTGCCGAGAAAGTATCCATCATGGCTGATGCAATGCGGCGGCTGCATACGCTTGATCCGGC
TACCTGCCCATTCGACCACCAAGCGAAACATCGCATCGAGCGAGCACGTACTCGGATGGAAGCCGGTCTT
GTCGATCAGGATGATCTGGACGAAGAGCATCAGGGGCTCGCGCCAGCCGAACTGTTCGCCAGGCTCAAGG
CGAGCATGCCCGACGGCGAGGATCTCGTCGTGACCCATGGCGATGCCTGCTTGCCGAATATCATGGTGGA
AAATGGCCGCTTTTCTGGATTCATCGACTGTGGCCGGCTGGGTGTGGCGGACCGCTATCAGGACATAGCG
TTGGCTACCCGTGATATTGCTGAAGAGCTTGGCGGCGAATGGGCTGACCGCTTCCTCGTGCTTTACGGTA
TCGCCGCTCCCGATTCGCAGCGCATCGCCTTCTATCGCCTTCTTGACGAGTTCTTCTGAGCGGGACTCTG
GGGTTCGAAATGACCGACCAAGCGACGCCCAACCTGCCATCACGAGATTTCGATTCCACCGCCGCCTTCT
ATGAAAGGTTGGGCTTCGGAATCGTTTTCCGGGACGCCGGCTGGATGATCCTCCAGCGCGGGGATCTCAT
GCTGGAGTTCTTCGCCCACCCTAGGGGGAGGCTAACTGAAACACGGAAGGAGACAATACCGGAAGGAACC
CGCGCTATGACGGCAATAAAAAGACAGAATAAAACGCACGGTGTTGGGTCGTTTGTTCATAAACGCGGGG
TTCGGTCCCAGGGCTGGCACTCTGTCGATACCCCACCGAGACCCCATTGGGGCCAATACGCCCGCGTTTC
TTCCTTTTCCCCACCCCACCCCCCAAGTTCGGGTGAAGGCCCAGGGCTCGCAGCCAACGTCGGGGCGGCA
GGCCCTGCCATAGCCTCAGGTTACTCATATATACTTTAGATTGATTTAAAACTTCATTTTTAATTTAAAA
GGATCTAGGTGAAGATCCTTTTTGATAATCTCATGACCAAAATCCCTTAACGTGAGTTTTCGTTCCACTG
AGCGTCAGACCCCGTAGAAAAGATCAAAGGATCTTCTTGAGATCCTTTTTTTCTGCGCGTAATCTGCTGC
TTGCAAACAAAAAAACCACCGCTACCAGCGGTGGTTTGTTTGCCGGATCAAGAGCTACCAACTCTTTTTC
CGAAGGTAACTGGCTTCAGCAGAGCGCAGATACCAAATACTGTCCTTCTAGTGTAGCCGTAGTTAGGCCA
CCACTTCAAGAACTCTGTAGCACCGCCTACATACCTCGCTCTGCTAATCCTGTTACCAGTGGCTGCTGCC
AGTGGCGATAAGTCGTGTCTTACCGGGTTGGACTCAAGACGATAGTTACCGGATAAGGCGCAGCGGTCGG
GCTGAACGGGGGGTTCGTGCACACAGCCCAGCTTGGAGCGAACGACCTACACCGAACTGAGATACCTACA
GCGTGAGCTATGAGAAAGCGCCACGCTTCCCGAAGGGAGAAAGGCGGACAGGTATCCGGTAAGCGGCAGG
GTCGGAACAGGAGAGCGCACGAGGGAGCTTCCAGGGGGAAACGCCTGGTATCTTTATAGTCCTGTCGGGT
TTCGCCACCTCTGACTTGAGCGTCGATTTTTGTGATGCTCGTCAGGGGGGCGGAGCCTATGGAAAAACGC
CAGCAACGCGGCCTTTTTACGGTTCCTGGCCTTTTGCTGGCCTTTTGCTCACATGTTCTTTCCTGCGTTA
TCCCCTGATTCTGTGGATAACCGTATTACCGCCATGCAT
